Addgene plasmid #203269: B*27:02:01
Purpose: Overexpress HLA allele
Depositing lab: Derin Keskin & Catherine Wu. Depositing organization: Dana-Farber Cancer Institute. Publication: A large peptidome dataset improves HLA class I epitope prediction across most of the human population. Sarkizova S, Klaeger S, Le PM, Li LW, Oliveira G, Keshishian H, Hartigan CR, Zhang W, Braun DA, Ligon KL, Bachireddy P, Zervantonakis IK, Rosenbluth JM, Ouspenskaia T, Law T, Justesen S, Stevens J, Lane WJ, Eisenhaure T, Lan Zhang G, Clauser KR, Hacohen N, Carr SA, Wu CJ, Keskin DB. Nat Biotechnol. 2020 Feb;38(2):199-209. doi: 10.1038/s41587-019-0322-9. Epub 2019 Dec 16. PubMed 31844290.
Backbone
  Vector backbone: pcDNA-3
  Vector type: Mammalian Expression
Growth in bacteria
  Bacterial resistance: Ampicillin, 100 μg/mL
  Growth temperature: 37°C
  Growth strain: NEB Stable
  Copy number: High Copy
Gene/Insert
  Gene/Insert name: B*27:02:01
  Species: H. sapiens (human)
  Entrez Gene: HLA-B (a.k.a. AS, B-4901, HLAB)
  Cloning method: Restriction Enzyme; 5′ cloning site BamHI (unknown if destroyed); 3′ cloning site EcoRI (unknown if destroyed)
  Sequencing primers: 5′ unknown
Terms and licenses: Academic/Nonprofit Terms; Industry Terms: Not Available to Industry
Depositor comments: Shortname from TIGL: K67
How to cite: B*27:02:01 was a gift from Derin Keskin & Catherine Wu (Addgene plasmid # 203269 ; http://n2t.net/addgene:203269 ; RRID:Addgene_203269)
