[The description below was written by a language model from this plasmid's Addgene catalogue record and pLannotate feature annotations shown in this document.]
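Description:
B*27:02:01 is a mammalian expression plasmid built on the pcDNA-3 backbone that carries the coding sequence of the human HLA class I heavy chain allele HLA-B*27:02:01, cloned between BamHI and EcoRI sites. The sequenced plasmid is about 6.5 kb. In bacteria it replicates from a high-copy ColE1/pUC-type origin and is selected with ampicillin through the β-lactamase gene and its native promoter. An f1 phage origin is also present, along with small residual backbone fragments (bom, lac promoter/operator, a lacI fragment) that have no role in the design.

The HLA-B open reading frame of roughly 1.1 kb sits downstream of the human cytomegalovirus immediate-early enhancer and promoter and is terminated by the bovine growth hormone polyadenylation signal, giving strong constitutive transcription in mammalian cells. A T7 promoter lies between the CMV promoter and the insert and could be used for in vitro transcription or as a sequencing priming site. The annotation software matched the insert generically to the HLA-B protein entry, and the allele note attached to that entry refers to a different allele, so the identity B*27:02:01 rests on the catalogue fields. No epitope tag or reporter is annotated. A second cassette, with the SV40 enhancer/early promoter driving the neomycin phosphotransferase gene and ending in an SV40 poly(A) signal, allows G418 selection of stably transfected cells. The short HIV-1 LTR and ble fragments called by the software are probably incidental matches.

The stated purpose is overexpression of a single HLA allele. The associated publication concerns a large HLA class I peptidome dataset for epitope prediction, which is consistent with using the plasmid to express a defined allele in cells for peptide ligand profiling.
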