Features (pLannotate 1.2.2; 20 found; start..end, strand, type, name):
     28..80      -  misc_feature   bom (fragment): basis of mobility region from pBR322
    235..614     +  enhancer       CMV enhancer: human cytomegalovirus immediate early enhancer
    615..818     +  promoter       CMV promoter: human cytomegalovirus (CMV) immediate early promoter
    814..847     +  LTR            5' LTR (truncated) (fragment): truncated 5' long terminal repeat (LTR) from HIV-1
    863..881     +  promoter       T7 promoter: promoter for bacteriophage T7 RNA polymerase
    941..2026    +  CDS            HLA-B: HLAB_HUMAN - Also known as HLAB. Experimental evidence at protein level: Swiss-Prot protein existence level 1. Allele B*67:01: Displays peptides sharing a common signature motif, namely a Pro residue at position 2 and Leu anchor residue at the C-terminus. From Homo sapiens (Human).
   2106..2330    +  polyA_signal   bGH poly(A) signal: bovine growth hormone polyadenylation signal
   2334..2355    +  promoter       SV40 promoter (fragment): SV40 enhancer and early promoter
   2376..2804    +  rep_origin     f1 ori (sequence partly withheld): f1 bacteriophage origin of replication; arrow indicates direction of (+) strand synthesis
   2818..3147    +  promoter       SV40 promoter: SV40 enhancer and early promoter
   3214..4005    +  CDS            neo: KKA2_KLEPN - Also known as kan, nptII. Experimental evidence at protein level: Swiss-Prot protein existence level 1. Resistance to kanamycin, neomycin, paromomycin, ribostamycin, butirosin and gentamicin B. From Klebsiella pneumoniae.
   4029..4187    +  CDS            ble (fragment): BLE_KLEPN - Experimental evidence at protein level: Swiss-Prot protein existence level 1. Binding protein with a strong affinity to the bleomycin family of antibiotics. Binds to CL990; an antimitotic-antibiotic compound. From Klebsiella pneumoniae.
   4182..4303    +  polyA_signal   SV40 poly(A) signal: SV40 polyadenylation signal
   4376..4392    -  protein_bind   lac operator: The lac repressor binds to the lac operator to inhibit transcription in E. coli. This inhibition can be relieved by adding lactose or isopropyl-β-D-thiogalactopyranoside (IPTG). lac repressor encoded by lacI
   4400..4430    -  promoter       lac promoter: promoter for the E. coli lac operon
   4445..4466    -  protein_bind   CAP binding site: CAP binding activates transcription in the presence of cAMP. E. coli catabolite activator protein
   4479..4571    -  CDS            lacI (fragment): lac repressor; lacI; The lac repressor binds to the lac operator to inhibit transcription in E. coli. This inhibition can be relieved by adding lactose or isopropyl-β-D-thiogalactopyranoside (IPTG).
   4754..5342    -  rep_origin     ori: high-copy-number ColE1/pMB1/pBR322/pUC origin of replication
   5513..6373    -  CDS            AmpR: β-lactamase; bla; confers resistance to ampicillin, carbenicillin, and related antibiotics
   6374..6478    -  promoter       AmpR promoter: bla
>Addgene plasmid #203269 | B*27:02:01 | addgene full sequence | sequence record 399885 | Addgene NGS Result
GACGGATCGGGAGATCTCCCGATCCCCTATGGTGCACTCTCAGTACAATCTGCTCTGATGCCGCATAGTT
AAGCCAGTATCTGCTCCCTGCTTGTGTGTTGGAGGTCGCTGAGTAGTGCGCGAGCAAAATTTAAGCTACA
ACAAGGCAAGGCTTGACCGACAATTGCATGAAGAATCTGCTTAGGGTTAGGCGTTTTGCGCTGCTTCGCG
ATGTACGGGCCAGATATACGCGTTGACATTGATTATTGACTAGTTATTAATAGTAATCAATTACGGGGTC
ATTAGTTCATAGCCCATATATGGAGTTCCGCGTTACATAACTTACGGTAAATGGCCCGCCTGGCTGACCG
CCCAACGACCCCCGCCCATTGACGTCAATAATGACGTATGTTCCCATAGTAACGCCAATAGGGACTTTCC
ATTGACGTCAATGGGTGGAGTATTTACGGTAAACTGCCCACTTGGCAGTACATCAAGTGTATCATATGCC
AAGTACGCCCCCTATTGACGTCAATGACGGTAAATGGCCCGCCTGGCATTATGCCCAGTACATGACCTTA
TGGGACTTTCCTACTTGGCAGTACATCTACGTATTAGTCATCGCTATTACCATGGTGATGCGGTTTTGGC
AGTACATCAATGGGCGTGGATAGCGGTTTGACTCACGGGGATTTCCAAGTCTCCACCCCATTGACGTCAA
TGGGAGTTTGTTTTGGCACCAAAATCAACGGGACTTTCCAAAATGTCGTAACAACTCCGCCCCATTGACG
CAAATGGGCGGTAGGCGTGTACGGTGGGAGGTCTATATAAGCAGAGCTCTCTGGCTAACTAGAGAACCCA
CTGCTTACTGGCTTATCGAAATTAATACGACTCACTATAGGGAGACCCAAGCTGGCTAGCGTTTAAACTT
AAGCTTGGTACCGAGCTCGGATCCGCCACCATGCGGGTCACGGCGCCCCGAACCCTCCTCCTGCTGCTCT
GGGGGGCAGTGGCCCTGACCGAGACCTGGGCTGGCTCCCACTCCATGAGGTATTTCCACACCTCCGTGTC
CCGGCCCGGCCGCGGGGAGCCCCGCTTCATCACCGTGGGCTACGTGGACGACACGCTGTTCGTGAGGTTC
GACAGCGACGCCGCGAGTCCGAGAGAGGAGCCGCGGGCGCCGTGGATAGAGCAGGAGGGGCCGGAGTATT
GGGACCGGGAGACACAGATCTGCAAGGCCAAGGCACAGACTGACCGAGAGAACCTGCGGATCGCGCTCCG
CTACTACAACCAGAGCGAGGCCGGGTCTCACACCCTCCAGAATATGTATGGCTGCGACGTGGGGCCGGAC
GGGCGCCTCCTCCGCGGGTACCACCAGGACGCCTACGACGGCAAGGATTACATCGCCCTGAACGAGGACC
TGAGCTCCTGGACCGCCGCGGACACGGCGGCTCAGATCACCCAGCGCAAGTGGGAGGCGGCCCGTGTGGC
GGAGCAGCTGAGAGCCTACCTGGAGGGCGAGTGCGTGGAGTGGCTCCGCAGATACCTGGAGAACGGGAAG
GAGACGCTGCAGCGCGCGGACCCCCCAAAGACACACGTGACCCACCACCCCATCTCTGACCATGAGGCCA
CCCTGAGGTGCTGGGCCCTGGGCTTCTACCCTGCGGAGATCACACTGACCTGGCAGCGGGATGGCGAGGA
CCAAACTCAGGACACTGAGCTTGTGGAGACCAGACCAGCAGGAGATAGAACCTTCCAGAAGTGGGCAGCT
GTGGTGGTGCCTTCTGGAGAAGAGCAGAGATACACATGCCATGTACAGCATGAGGGGCTGCCGAAGCCCC
TCACCCTGAGATGGGAGCCGTCTTCCCAGTCCACCGTCCCCATCGTGGGCATTGTTGCTGGCCTGGCTGT
CCTAGCAGTTGTGGTCATCGGAGCTGTGGTCGCTGCTGTGATGTGTAGGAGGAAGAGCTCAGGTGGAAAA
GGAGGGAGCTACTCTCAGGCTGCGTGCAGCGACAGTGCCCAGGGCTCTGATGTGTCTCTCACAGCTTGAG
AATTCTGCAGATATCCAGCACAGTGGCGGCCGCTCGAGTCTAGAGGGCCCGTTTAAACCCGCTGATCAGC
CTCGACTGTGCCTTCTAGTTGCCAGCCATCTGTTGTTTGCCCCTCCCCCGTGCCTTCCTTGACCCTGGAA
GGTGCCACTCCCACTGTCCTTTCCTAATAAAATGAGGAAATTGCATCGCATTGTCTGAGTAGGTGTCATT
CTATTCTGGGGGGTGGGGTGGGGCAGGACAGCAAGGGGGAGGATTGGGAAGACAATAGCAGGCATGCTGG
GGATGCGGTGGGCTCTATGGCTTCTGAGGCGGAAAGAACCAGCTGGGGCTCTAGGGGGTATCCCC
[124 nt withheld, positions 2376-2499]
C
[91 nt withheld, positions 2501-2591]
A
[49 nt withheld, positions 2593-2641]
CCTTTGACGTTGGAGTCCACGTTCTTT
[37 nt withheld, positions 2669-2705]
ACCCTATCTCGGTCTATTCTTTTGATTTATAAGGGATTTTGCCGATTTCGGCCTATTGGTTAAAAAATGA
GCTGATTTAACAAAAATTTAACGCGAATTAATTCTGTGGAATGTGTGTCAGTTAGGGTGTGGAAAGTCCC
CAGGCTCCCCAGCAGGCAGAAGTATGCAAAGCATGCATCTCAATTAGTCAGCAACCAGGTGTGGAAAGTC
CCCAGGCTCCCCAGCAGGCAGAAGTATGCAAAGCATGCATCTCAATTAGTCAGCAACCATAGTCCCGCCC
CTAACTCCGCCCATCCCGCCCCTAACTCCGCCCAGTTCCGCCCATTCTCCGCCCCATGGCTGACTAATTT
TTTTTATTTATGCAGAGGCCGAGGCCGCCTCTGCCTCTGAGCTATTCCAGAAGTAGTGAGGAGGCTTTTT
TGGAGGCCTAGGCTTTTGCAAAAAGCTCCCGGGAGCTTGTATATCCATTTTCGGATCTGATCAAGAGACA
GGATGAGGATCGTTTCGCATGATTGAACAAGATGGATTGCACGCAGGTTCTCCGGCCGCTTGGGTGGAGA
GGCTATTCGGCTATGACTGGGCACAACAGACAATCGGCTGCTCTGATGCCGCCGTGTTCCGGCTGTCAGC
GCAGGGGCGCCCGGTTCTTTTTGTCAAGACCGACCTGTCCGGTGCCCTGAATGAACTGCAGGACGAGGCA
GCGCGGCTATCGTGGCTGGCCACGACGGGCGTTCCTTGCGCAGCTGTGCTCGACGTTGTCACTGAAGCGG
GAAGGGACTGGCTGCTATTGGGCGAAGTGCCGGGGCAGGATCTCCTGTCATCTCACCTTGCTCCTGCCGA
GAAAGTATCCATCATGGCTGATGCAATGCGGCGGCTGCATACGCTTGATCCGGCTACCTGCCCATTCGAC
CACCAAGCGAAACATCGCATCGAGCGAGCACGTACTCGGATGGAAGCCGGTCTTGTCGATCAGGATGATC
TGGACGAAGAGCATCAGGGGCTCGCGCCAGCCGAACTGTTCGCCAGGCTCAAGGCGCGCATGCCCGACGG
CGAGGATCTCGTCGTGACCCATGGCGATGCCTGCTTGCCGAATATCATGGTGGAAAATGGCCGCTTTTCT
GGATTCATCGACTGTGGCCGGCTGGGTGTGGCGGACCGCTATCAGGACATAGCGTTGGCTACCCGTGATA
TTGCTGAAGAGCTTGGCGGCGAATGGGCTGACCGCTTCCTCGTGCTTTACGGTATCGCCGCTCCCGATTC
GCAGCGCATCGCCTTCTATCGCCTTCTTGACGAGTTCTTCTGAGCGGGACTCTGGGGTTCGAAATGACCG
ACCAAGCGACGCCCAACCTGCCATCACGAGATTTCGATTCCACCGCCGCCTTCTATGAAAGGTTGGGCTT
CGGAATCGTTTTCCGGGACGCCGGCTGGATGATCCTCCAGCGCGGGGATCTCATGCTGGAGTTCTTCGCC
CACCCCAACTTGTTTATTGCAGCTTATAATGGTTACAAATAAAGCAATAGCATCACAAATTTCACAAATA
AAGCATTTTTTTCACTGCATTCTAGTTGTGGTTTGTCCAAACTCATCAATGTATCTTATCATGTCTGTAT
ACCGTCGACCTCTAGCTAGAGCTTGGCGTAATCATGGTCATAGCTGTTTCCTGTGTGAAATTGTTATCCG
CTCACAATTCCACACAACATACGAGCCGGAAGCATAAAGTGTAAAGCCTGGGGTGCCTAATGAGTGAGCT
AACTCACATTAATTGCGTTGCGCTCACTGCCCGCTTTCCAGTCGGGAAACCTGTCGTGCCAGCTGCATTA
ATGAATCGGCCAACGCGCGGGGAGAGGCGGTTTGCGTATTGGGCGCTCTTCCGCTTCCTCGCTCACTGAC
TCGCTGCGCTCGGTCGTTCGGCTGCGGCGAGCGGTATCAGCTCACTCAAAGGCGGTAATACGGTTATCCA
CAGAATCAGGGGATAACGCAGGAAAGAACATGTGAGCAAAAGGCCAGCAAAAGGCCAGGAACCGTAAAAA
GGCCGCGTTGCTGGCGTTTTTCCATAGGCTCCGCCCCCCTGACGAGCATCACAAAAATCGACGCTCAAGT
CAGAGGTGGCGAAACCCGACAGGACTATAAAGATACCAGGCGTTTCCCCCTGGAAGCTCCCTCGTGCGCT
CTCCTGTTCCGACCCTGCCGCTTACCGGATACCTGTCCGCCTTTCTCCCTTCGGGAAGCGTGGCGCTTTC
TCATAGCTCACGCTGTAGGTATCTCAGTTCGGTGTAGGTCGTTCGCTCCAAGCTGGGCTGTGTGCACGAA
CCCCCCGTTCAGCCCGACCGCTGCGCCTTATCCGGTAACTATCGTCTTGAGTCCAACCCGGTAAGACACG
ACTTATCGCCACTGGCAGCAGCCACTGGTAACAGGATTAGCAGAGCGAGGTATGTAGGCGGTGCTACAGA
GTTCTTGAAGTGGTGGCCTAACTACGGCTACACTAGAAGAACAGTATTTGGTATCTGCGCTCTGCTGAAG
CCAGTTACCTTCGGAAAAAGAGTTGGTAGCTCTTGATCCGGCAAACAAACCACCGCTGGTAGCGGTGGTT
TTTTTGTTTGCAAGCAGCAGATTACGCGCAGAAAAAAAGGATCTCAAGAAGATCCTTTGATCTTTTCTAC
GGGGTCTGACGCTCAGTGGAACGAAAACTCACGTTAAGGGATTTTGGTCATGAGATTATCAAAAAGGATC
TTCACCTAGATCCTTTTAAATTAAAAATGAAGTTTTAAATCAATCTAAAGTATATATGAGTAAACTTGGT
CTGACAGTTACCAATGCTTAATCAGTGAGGCACCTATCTCAGCGATCTGTCTATTTCGTTCATCCATAGT
TGCCTGACTCCCCGTCGTGTAGATAACTACGATACGGGAGGGCTTACCATCTGGCCCCAGTGCTGCAATG
ATACCGCGAGACCCACGCTCACCGGCTCCAGATTTATCAGCAATAAACCAGCCAGCCGGAAGGGCCGAGC
GCAGAAGTGGTCCTGCAACTTTATCCGCCTCCATCCAGTCTATTAATTGTTGCCGGGAAGCTAGAGTAAG
TAGTTCGCCAGTTAATAGTTTGCGCAACGTTGTTGCCATTGCTACAGGCATCGTGGTGTCACGCTCGTCG
TTTGGTATGGCTTCATTCAGCTCCGGTTCCCAACGATCAAGGCGAGTTACATGATCCCCCATGTTGTGCA
AAAAAGCGGTTAGCTCCTTCGGTCCTCCGATCGTTGTCAGAAGTAAGTTGGCCGCAGTGTTATCACTCAT
GGTTATGGCAGCACTGCATAATTCTCTTACTGTCATGCCATCCGTAAGATGCTTTTCTGTGACTGGTGAG
TACTCAACCAAGTCATTCTGAGAATAGTGTATGCGGCGACCGAGTTGCTCTTGCCCGGCGTCAATACGGG
ATAATACCGCGCCACATAGCAGAACTTTAAAAGTGCTCATCATTGGAAAACGTTCTTCGGGGCGAAAACT
CTCAAGGATCTTACCGCTGTTGAGATCCAGTTCGATGTAACCCACTCGTGCACCCAACTGATCTTCAGCA
TCTTTTACTTTCACCAGCGTTTCTGGGTGAGCAAAAACAGGAAGGCAAAATGCCGCAAAAAAGGGAATAA
GGGCGACACGGAAATGTTGAATACTCATACTCTTCCTTTTTCAATATTATTGAAGCATTTATCAGGGTTA
TTGTCTCATGAGCGGATACATATTTGAATGTATTTAGAAAAATAAACAAATAGGGGTTCCGCGCACATTT
CCCCGAAAAGTGCCACCTGACGTC
