>Addgene plasmid #203269 | B*27:02:01 | depositor partial sequence | sequence record 394199 | HLA:HLA00221 B*27:02:01:01 1089 bp (K67)
ATGCGGGTCACGGCGCCCCGAACCCTCCTCCTGCTGCTCTGGGGGGCAGTGGCCCTGACCGAGACCTGGG
CTGGCTCCCACTCCATGAGGTATTTCCACACCTCCGTGTCCCGGCCCGGCCGCGGGGAGCCCCGCTTCAT
CACCGTGGGCTACGTGGACGACACGCTGTTCGTGAGGTTCGACAGCGACGCCGCGAGTCCGAGAGAGGAG
CCGCGGGCGCCGTGGATAGAGCAGGAGGGGCCGGAGTATTGGGACCGGGAGACACAGATCTGCAAGGCCA
AGGCACAGACTGACCGAGAGAACCTGCGGATCGCGCTCCGCTACTACAACCAGAGCGAGGCCGGGTCTCA
CACCCTCCAGAATATGTATGGCTGCGACGTGGGGCCGGACGGGCGCCTCCTCCGCGGGTACCACCAGGAC
GCCTACGACGGCAAGGATTACATCGCCCTGAACGAGGACCTGAGCTCCTGGACCGCCGCGGACACGGCGG
CTCAGATCACCCAGCGCAAGTGGGAGGCGGCCCGTGTGGCGGAGCAGCTGAGAGCCTACCTGGAGGGCGA
GTGCGTGGAGTGGCTCCGCAGATACCTGGAGAACGGGAAGGAGACGCTGCAGCGCGCGGACCCCCCAAAG
ACACACGTGACCCACCACCCCATCTCTGACCATGAGGCCACCCTGAGGTGCTGGGCCCTGGGCTTCTACC
CTGCGGAGATCACACTGACCTGGCAGCGGGATGGCGAGGACCAAACTCAGGACACTGAGCTTGTGGAGAC
CAGACCAGCAGGAGATAGAACCTTCCAGAAGTGGGCAGCTGTGGTGGTGCCTTCTGGAGAAGAGCAGAGA
TACACATGCCATGTACAGCATGAGGGGCTGCCGAAGCCCCTCACCCTGAGATGGGAGCCGTCTTCCCAGT
CCACCGTCCCCATCGTGGGCATTGTTGCTGGCCTGGCTGTCCTAGCAGTTGTGGTCATCGGAGCTGTGGT
CGCTGCTGTGATGTGTAGGAGGAAGAGCTCAGGTGGAAAAGGAGGGAGCTACTCTCAGGCTGCGTGCAGC
GACAGTGCCCAGGGCTCTGATGTGTCTCTCACAGCTTGA
